>Addgene plasmid #47271 | TAL3552 | depositor partial sequence | sequence record 67358 | Insert sequence
ATGGACTACAAAGACCATGACGGTGATTATAAAGATCATGACATCGATTACAAGGATGACGATGACAAGA
TGGCCCCCAAGAAGAAGAGGAAGGTGGGCATTCACCGCGGGGTACCTATGGTGGACTTGAGGACACTCGG
TTATTCGCAACAGCAACAGGAGAAAATCAAGCCTAAGGTCAGGAGCACCGTCGCGCAACACCACGAGGCG
CTTGTGGGGCATGGCTTCACTCATGCGCATATTGTCGCGCTTTCACAGCACCCTGCGGCGCTTGGGACGG
TGGCTGTCAAATACCAAGATATGATTGCGGCCCTGCCCGAAGCCACGCACGAGGCAATTGTAGGGGTCGG
TAAACAGTGGTCGGGAGCGCGAGCACTTGAGGCGCTGCTGACTGTGGCGGGTGAGCTTAGGGGGCCTCCG
CTCCAGCTCGACACCGGGCAGCTGCTGAAGATCGCGAAGAGAGGGGGAGTAACAGCGGTAGAGGCAGTGC
ACGCCTGGCGCAATGCGCTCACCGGGGCCCCCTTGAACCTGACCCCAGACCAGGTAGTCGCAATCGCGAA
CAATAATGGGGGAAAGCAAGCCCTGGAAACCGTGCAAAGGTTGTTGCCGGTCCTTTGTCAAGACCACGGC
CTTACACCGGAGCAAGTCGTGGCCATTGCAAGCAACATCGGTGGCAAACAGGCTCTTGAGACGGTTCAGA
GACTTCTCCCAGTTCTCTGTCAAGCCCACGGGCTGACTCCCGATCAAGTTGTAGCGATTGCGTCGAACAT
TGGAGGGAAACAAGCATTGGAGACTGTCCAACGGCTCCTTCCCGTGTTGTGTCAAGCCCACGGTTTGACG
CCTGCACAAGTGGTCGCCATCGCCAACAACAACGGCGGTAAGCAGGCGCTGGAAACAGTACAGCGCCTGC
TGCCTGTACTGTGCCAGGATCATGGACTGACCCCAGACCAGGTAGTCGCAATCGCGTCAAACGGAGGGGG
AAAGCAAGCCCTGGAAACCGTGCAAAGGTTGTTGCCGGTCCTTTGTCAAGACCACGGCCTTACACCGGAG
CAAGTCGTGGCCATTGCAAGCAATGGGGGTGGCAAACAGGCTCTTGAGACGGTTCAGAGACTTCTCCCAG
TTCTCTGTCAAGCCCACGGGCTGACTCCCGATCAAGTTGTAGCGATTGCGTCCAACGGTGGAGGGAAACA
AGCATTGGAGACTGTCCAACGGCTCCTTCCCGTGTTGTGTCAAGCCCACGGTTTGACGCCTGCACAAGTG
GTCGCCATCGCCAGCCATGATGGCGGTAAGCAGGCGCTGGAAACAGTACAGCGCCTGCTGCCTGTACTGT
GCCAGGATCATGGACTGACCCCAGACCAGGTAGTCGCAATCGCGAACAATAATGGGGGAAAGCAAGCCCT
GGAAACCGTGCAAAGGTTGTTGCCGGTCCTTTGTCAAGACCACGGCCTTACACCGGAGCAAGTCGTGGCC
ATTGCAAGCAACATCGGTGGCAAACAGGCTCTTGAGACGGTTCAGAGACTTCTCCCAGTTCTCTGTCAAG
CCCACGGGCTGACTCCCGATCAAGTTGTAGCGATTGCGAATAACAATGGAGGGAAACAAGCATTGGAGAC
TGTCCAACGGCTCCTTCCCGTGTTGTGTCAAGCCCACGGTTTGACGCCTGCACAAGTGGTCGCCATCGCC
AACAACAACGGCGGTAAGCAGGCGCTGGAAACAGTACAGCGCCTGCTGCCTGTACTGTGCCAGGATCATG
GACTGACCCCAGACCAGGTAGTCGCAATCGCGAACAATAATGGGGGAAAGCAAGCCCTGGAAACCGTGCA
AAGGTTGTTGCCGGTCCTTTGTCAAGACCACGGCCTTACACCGGAGCAAGTCGTGGCCATTGCAAATAAT
AACGGTGGCAAACAGGCTCTTGAGACGGTTCAGAGACTTCTCCCAGTTCTCTGTCAAGCCCACGGGCTGA
CTCCCGATCAAGTTGTAGCGATTGCGTCGAACATTGGAGGGAAACAAGCATTGGAGACTGTCCAACGGCT
CCTTCCCGTGTTGTGTCAAGCCCACGGTTTGACGCCTGCACAAGTGGTCGCCATCGCCTCGAATGGCGGC
GGTAAGCAGGCGCTGGAAACAGTACAGCGCCTGCTGCCTGTACTGTGCCAGGATCATGGACTGACACCCG
AACAGGTGGTCGCCATTGCTTCTAACATCGGAGGACGGCCAGCCTTGGAG
