>Addgene plasmid #47271 | TAL3552 | addgene partial sequence | sequence record 69135 | JDS-TALEN-F 5'-TAGGGGTCGGTAAACAGTGG-3'
GTGGCGGGTGAGCTTAGGGGGCCTCCGCTCCAGCTCGACACCGGGCAGCTGCTGAAGATCGCGAAGAGAG
GGGGAGTAACAGCGGTAGAGGCAGTGCACGCCTGGCGCAATGCGCTCACCGGGGCCCCCTTGAACCTGAC
CCCAGACCAGGTAGTCGCAATCGCGAACAATAATGGGGGAAAGCAAGCCCTGGAAACCGTGCAAAGGTTG
TTGCCGGTCCTTTGTCAAGACCACGGCCTTACACCGGAGCAAGTCGTGGCCATTGCAAGCAACATCGGTG
GCAAACAGGCTCTTGAGACGGTTCAGAGACTTCTCCCAGTTCTCTGTCAAGCCCACGGGCTGACTCCCGA
TCAAGTTGTAGCGATTGCGTCGAACATTGGAGGGAAACAAGCATTGGAGACTGTCCAACGGCTCCTTCCC
GTGTTGTGTCAAGCCCACGGTTTGACGCCTGCACAAGTGGTCGCCATCGCCAACAACAACGGCGGTAAGC
AGGCGCTGGAAACAGTACAGCGCCTGCTGCCTGTACTGTGCCAGGATCATGGACTGACCCCAGACCAGGT
AGTCGCAATCGCGTCAAACGGAGGGGGAAAGCAAGCCCTGGAAACCGTGCAAAGGTTGTTGCCGGTCCTT
TGTCAAGACCACGGCCTTACACCGGAGCAAGTCGTGGCCATTGCAAGCAATGGGGGTGGCAAACAGGCTC
TTGAGACGGTTCAGAGACTTCTCCCAGTTCTCTGTCAAGCCCACGGGCTGACTCCCGATCAAGTTGTAGC
GATTGCGTCCAACGGTGGAGGGAAACAAGCATTGGAGACTGTCCAACGGCTCCTTCCCGTGTTGTGTCAA
GCCCACGGTTTGACGCCTGCACAAGTGGTCGCCATCGCCAGCCATGATGG
