[The description below was written by a language model from this plasmid's Addgene catalogue record.]
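Description:
TAL3552 is a TALEN expression plasmid encoding the left-hand monomer of a nuclease pair designed against the zebrafish (Danio rerio) gene snai1b, also known as sna2 or snail2. It is built on the JDS70 backbone, a roughly 6.4 kb TALEN receiving vector classed as a mammalian expression and T7 vector. It is propagated in E. coli as a high-copy plasmid under ampicillin selection. The record provides no feature table, so the origin of replication and other backbone elements are not itemised. The use of a BGH reverse sequencing primer suggests a BGH polyadenylation region downstream of the coding sequence.

The insert of about 1.4 kb is an engineered array of TAL effector repeats, whose order determines recognition of a specific 18-nucleotide half-site in snai1b. It was cloned between BsmBI sites that were destroyed in the process, placing the array in frame with backbone-encoded sequences: an N-terminal 3X FLAG epitope tag for detection and a C-terminal wild-type FokI nuclease domain. Because FokI cleaves only as a dimer, this construct is meant to be used with a matching right-hand TALEN that binds the opposite strand nearby. The paired proteins then introduce a double-strand break in the intervening spacer, and error-prone repair of that break yields indel mutations.

A CMV promoter drives expression in transfected cells. The T7 designation indicates that the coding sequence can also be transcribed in vitro into mRNA, the form generally injected into zebrafish embryos. The associated work concerns targeted gene disruption in somatic zebrafish cells using engineered TALENs. The depositor recommends verifying the plasmid by diagnostic restriction digest before use.
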