Addgene plasmid #47271: TAL3552
Depositing lab: Keith Joung. Depositing organization: Massachusetts General Hospital. Publication: Targeted gene disruption in somatic zebrafish cells using engineered TALENs. Sander JD, Cade L, Khayter C, Reyon D, Peterson RT, Joung JK, Yeh JR. Nat Biotechnol. 2011 Aug 5;29(8):697-8. doi: 10.1038/nbt.1934. PubMed 21822241.
Backbone
  Vector backbone: JDS70
  Backbone manufacturer: Addgene plasmid #32285
  Backbone size w/o insert (bp): 6447
  Vector type: Mammalian Expression ; T7
Growth in bacteria
  Bacterial resistance: Ampicillin, 100 μg/mL
  Growth temperature: 37°C
  Growth strain: XL1 Blue
  Copy number: High Copy
Gene/Insert
  Gene/Insert name: ZebrafishCommunity-snai1b-left (alt name: snai1b)
  Species: D. rerio (zebrafish)
  Insert size (bp): 1430
  Entrez Gene: snai1b (a.k.a. sna2, snail2)
  Promoter: CMV
  Tag / fusion protein: 3X Flag (N terminal on backbone); WT FOKI (C terminal on backbone)
  Cloning method: Restriction Enzyme; 5′ cloning site BsmBI (destroyed during cloning); 3′ cloning site BsmBI (destroyed during cloning)
  Sequencing primers: 5′ CMV-F; 3′ BGH-rev
Terms and licenses: Academic/Nonprofit Terms; Industry Terms: Not Available to Industry
Depositor comments: Target binding site: TGAAGTTTCGAGGGGATA It is strongly recommended that users perform a diagnostic digest to verify this plasmid prior to use. For example, a double digest of the plasmid with BamHI and KpnI should result in two bands at 2.3kb and 5.8kb.
How to cite: TAL3552 was a gift from Keith Joung (Addgene plasmid # 47271 ; http://n2t.net/addgene:47271 ; RRID:Addgene_47271)
